Addgene plasmid #12700: DCT.VV.Orf12
Purpose: This plasmid was designed for screening purposes and may contain discrepancies relative to the current canonical GenBank version of the gene.
Depositing lab: Jack Bennink & Jon Yewdell. Depositing organization: National Institute of Allergy and Infectious Diseases (NIAID). Publication: Identification of poxvirus CD8+ T cell determinants to enable rational design and characterization of smallpox vaccines. Tscharke DC, Karupiah G, Zhou J, Palmore T, Irvine KR, Haeryfar SM, Williams S, Sidney J, Sette A, Bennink JR, Yewdell JW. J Exp Med. 2005 January 3; 201(1): 95–104. 10.1084/jem.20041912 PubMed 15623576.
Backbone
  Vector backbone: pcDNA 3.1D V5-His-TOPO
  Backbone manufacturer: Invitrogen
  Backbone size w/o insert (bp): 5514
  Vector type: Mammalian Expression
  Selectable markers: Neomycin (select with G418)
Growth in bacteria
  Bacterial resistance: Ampicillin, 100 μg/mL
  Growth temperature: 37°C
  Growth strain: DH5alpha
  Copy number: High Copy
Gene/Insert
  Gene/Insert name: VV.Orf12
  Species: Vaccinia Virus
  Insert size (bp): 240
  Cloning method: Restriction Enzyme; 5′ cloning site BamHI (not destroyed); 3′ cloning site BamHI (not destroyed)
  Sequencing primers: 5′ Universal T7
Terms and licenses: Academic/Nonprofit Terms; Industry Terms: Not Available to Industry
Depositor comments: Please see the Vaccinia kit page ( https://www.addgene.org/vvorf/ ) for more information. The kit page contains the supplemental VVOrfData spreadsheet, which includes important information about this plasmid. The plasmid and insert names provided here relate only to this library. The name of the ORF (if present) in VACV strain Copenhagen and the name of the ORF (if annotated) in VACV strain WR sequence can be found in VVOrfData spreadsheet. Please note that the amino acid sequence given for each ORF in the spreadsheet may contain some errors. Additionally, changes from the expected sequence may be present in these plasmids. Please see Addgene's quality control sequence and sequencing notes in the VVOrfData spreadsheet before ordering this plasmid.
How to cite: DCT.VV.Orf12 was a gift from Jack Bennink & Jon Yewdell (Addgene plasmid # 12700 ; http://n2t.net/addgene:12700 ; RRID:Addgene_12700)
