[The description below was written by a language model from this plasmid's Addgene catalogue record.]
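Description:
DCT.VV.Orf12 is a mammalian expression plasmid carrying a short vaccinia virus open reading frame, one member of a library of vaccinia ORF clones assembled for screening. The backbone is the commercial pcDNA 3.1D V5-His-TOPO vector (about 5.5 kb without insert), which is maintained as a high-copy plasmid in E. coli under ampicillin selection and carries a neomycin resistance marker allowing G418 selection in mammalian cells. The record gives no feature table and does not name the promoter. Vectors of this family generally drive the insert from the CMV immediate-early promoter, with an upstream T7 promoter site, consistent with the T7 sequencing primer listed, and offer C-terminal V5 and polyhistidine tags. Whether the ORF here is in frame with those tags is not stated.

The insert, designated VV.Orf12, is about 240 bp and is flanked by intact BamHI sites on both sides. This name is specific to the library. The corresponding ORF names in the Copenhagen and WR strains of vaccinia are not given in the record and must be looked up in the supplementary spreadsheet that accompanies the collection.

The associated work concerned identifying poxvirus CD8+ T cell determinants to inform the design and characterisation of smallpox vaccines, so the plasmid's likely role is expressing an individual viral ORF in transfected cells to test for recognition by virus-specific T cells. The depositors caution that the clones were made for screening and may differ from the canonical gene sequence. They also note that the predicted amino acid sequences may contain errors, so the sequence should be verified before relying on it.
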