>Addgene plasmid #12700 | DCT.VV.Orf12 | addgene partial sequence | sequence record 19097 | T7 5'-TAATACGACTCACTATAGGG-3'
CACCGAATTCCAGCTGACCACCATGGGGAACCGTTTTCGTACCGTACTTATTAGTAAAACTAGCATTGCG
TGTTTTAGTGATATCAAACGGATATTGCCATATACCTTTAAAATATATAGTATTAATGATTGCCCATAGA
GTATTATTGTCGAGCATATTAGAATCTACTACATTAGACATACCGGATCTACGTTCTACTATAGAATTAA
TTTTATTAACCGCATCTCGTCTAAAGTTTAATCTATATAGGCCGAATCTATGAGCAATTCCCGGGGATCC
GAATAAAGGGTCAAGACAATTCTGCAGATATCCAGCACAGTGGCGGCCGCTCGAGTCTAGAGGGCCCGCG
GTTCGAAGGTAAGCCTATCCCTAACCCTCTCCTCGGTCTCGATTCTACGCGTACCGGTCATCATCACCAT
CACCATTGAGTTTAAACCCGCTGATCAGCCTCGACTGTGCCTTCTAGTTGCCAGCCATCTGTTGTTTGCC
CCTCCCCCGTGCCTTCCTTGACCCTGGAAGGTGCCACTCCCACTGTCCTTTCCTAATAAAATGAGGAAAT
TGCATCGCATTGTCTGAGTAGGTGTCATTCTATTCTGGGGG
